>Addgene plasmid #98177 | RV-Syn-Dio-yfp_2a_elfn1 | addgene full sequence | sequence record 183380 | Addgene NGS Result
TCAATATTGGCTATTGGCCATTGCATACGTTGTATCCATATCATAATATGTACATTTATATTGGCTCATG
TCCAACATTACCGCCATGTTGACATTGATTATTGACTAGTTATTAATAGTAATCAATTACGGGGTCATTA
GTTCATAGCCCATATATGGAGTTCCGCGTTACATAACTTACGGTAAATGGCCCGCCTGGCTGACCGCCCA
ACGACCCCCGCCCATTGACGTCAATAATGACGTATGTTCCCATAGTAACGCCAATAGGGACTTTCCATTG
ACGTCAATGGGTGGAGTATTTACGGTAAACTGCCCACTTGGCAGTACATCAAGTGTATCATATGCCAAGT
ACGCCCCCTATTGACGTCAATGACGGTAAATGGCCCGCCTGGCATTATGCCCAGTACATGACCTTATGGG
ACTTTCCTACTTGGCAGTACATCTACGTATTAGTCATCGCTATTACCATGGTGATGCGGTTTTGGCAGTA
CATCAATGGGCGTGGATAGCGGTTTGACTCACGGGGATTTCCAAGTCTCCACCCCATTGACGTCAATGGG
AGTTTGTTTTGGCACCAAAATCAACGGGACTTTCCAAAATGTCGTAACAACTCCGCCCCATTGACGCAAA
TGGGCGGTAGGCGTGTACGGTGGGAGGTCTATATAAGCAGAGCTCAATAAAAGAGCCCACAACCCCTCAC
TCGGGGCGCCAGTCCTCCGATTGACTGAGTCGCCCGGGTACCCGTATTCCCAATAAAGCCTCTTGCTGTT
TGCATCCGAATCGTGGTCTCGCTGTTCCTTGGGAGGGTCTCCTCTGAGTGATTGACTACCCACGACGGGG
GTCTTTCATTTGGGGGCTCGTCCGGGATTTGGAGACCCCTGCCCAGGGACCACCGACCCACCACCGGGAG
GTAAGCTGGCCAGCAACTTATCTGTGTCTGTCCGATTGTCTAGTGTCTATGTTTGATGTTATGCGCCTGC
GTCTGTACTAGTTAGCTAACTAGCTCTGTATCTGGCGGACCCGTGGTGGAACTGACGAGTTCTGAACACC
CGGCCGCAACCCTGGGAGACGTCCCAGGGACTTTGGGGGCCGTTTTTGTGGCCCGACCTGAGGAAGGGAG
TCGATGTGGAATCCGACCCCGTCAGGATATGTGGTTCTGGTAGGAGACGAGAACCTAAAACAGTTCCCGC
CTCCGTCTGAATTTTTGCTTTCGGTTTGGAACCGAAGCCGCGCGTCTTGTCTGCTGCAGCGCTGCAGCAT
CGTTCTGTGTTGTCTCTGTCTGACTGTGTTTCTGTATTTGTCTGAAAATTAGGGCCAGACTGTTACCACT
CCCTTAAGTTTGACCTTAGGTCACTGGAAAGATGTCGAGCGGATCGCTCACAACCAGTCGGTAGATGTCA
AGAAGAGACGTTGGGTTACCTTCTGCTCTGCAGAATGGCCAACCTTTAACGTCGGATGGCCGCGAGACGG
CACCTTTAACCGAGACCTCATCACCCAGGTTAAGATCAAGGTCTTTTCACCTGGCCCGCATGGACACCCA
GACCAGGTCCCCTACATCGTGACCTGGGAAGCCTTGGCTTTTGACCCCCCTCCCTGGGTCAAGCCCTTTG
TACACCCTAAGCCTCCGCCTCCTCTTCCTCCATCCGCCCCGTCTCTCCCCCTTGAACCTCCTCGTTCGAC
CCCGCCTCGATCCTCCCTTTATCCAGCCCTCACTCCTTCTCTAGGCGCCGGAATTCGATGTCGACTTTAG
TACCGCGGACAGAGCCTTCGCCCCCGCTGCCGGCGCGCGCCACCACCTCCCCAGCACCAAAGGCGGGCTG
ACGTCACTCTCCAGCCCTCCCCAAACTCCCCTACCTCACCGCCTTGGTCGCGTCCGTGCAGCGGTGAGTC
CAGTCGGGCCGCACCACAAGAGGTGCAAGATAGGGGGGTGCAGGCGCGACCATACGCTCTGCGGCGGCAG
AGCCTCAGCGCTGCCTCAGTCTGCAGCGGGCAGCAGAGGAGTCGCGTCGTGCCAGAGAGCGCCGCCGTGC
TCCTGAGCCCCTTGCGCTCCGCCCCCGCGGCCCACCGACCCACTGCCCCTTGGATCCGGAATAACTTCGT
ATAGGATACTTTATACGAAGTTATGCAGAATGGTAGCTGGATTGTAGCTGCTATTAGCAATATGAAACCT
CTTAATAACTTCGTATAGCATACATTATACGAAGTTATTTAATTAATCAGGACTTGTGCTGGGCAGACAC
GCCTTTCCAGTAGTCTAGGATGTCATGCAGGTCCTCGTCTTTGGCAAACTGAACCTTCTTGCGCAGGGCG
TGGCCAGCCGCCATGAACTCCGCATCATCCTTGTGTCTCCGTCGGCTCAGTCTGAGACGCTCCCAGATGC
TTGGGGATGCCCTGCAGGTGTACTCGGGGCTGGATGAATAGCTCAGGTTGTGGTACTGTGGGGACAGCTG
CGAGTAGACGAGGTCTCGGGGTCGTGGCCGGGTCAGAGGCTCCAGGATGGATGCCTTGCGGCCACCCAAG
CCCTCGTGAGTGGGTGGAGGTGGTGGAGGGGCAGGTGGCTCGGCAGGGTGAGAGCCGGGGTATGAGTGCC
GATGCTCGCCGTACTGGCGACTCTTGTCGGCCTCCGCCCGCAGCACAGTGGCCGCGGGTGTCACAGTGAG
GATGGTCTCGGGCACAGGTGAGCTTTTTTCAATGTACTTGGTCTCGGTGGCTGGGGCCTTATGTGTGCCG
GTGGCCTCAGCCCGGAAGGTGCGAGGGCTGCGTGCAGAACCGCTGGATGAAGTGCTGGCCCTCGGGGGCC
CGGGCGCAGCCTCCACACTGTGGTGCCGCTGCAGGCCACCATGGCCAAAGGCATCTTTGTATACAGGGGA
CAGGAAGCTGTGCTTGCTGGCCAGAGGCTCGGACAGCAGCACCAGCTGCGGCTCAGCCGCAGACACGGCC
CCTGATTTGGCGCCCTGGAAGGAGGTGGACTCGGACTTGAGGGCGTCGATGCAGTTGTTAATGATCTGGT
TGACTCTGTCCACTTCCTTGGCAATGGTGGAGATCTCCGCTACTGAGCTCTGGGGTTCACCTGGCCGGCT
CAGCTCACAGCCTCTGCGCTCCTGCGGCTCCCCCGTGCGCACTTCAATGTAGTTCCCCTTGGTGGCCTTG
GGGGTCTCGCTGCTCTCCACCAGCTTATACTGCTCCACGTCACTGGTGGCGGCTGGCAGGTAGGGTATTC
GAGTCACAGCCTCAGGGCCAAGCAGCGGACCCTGGGTCAGGGGAGCCAGGCCAGGCGCCTCAATCTCAGG
ACCATACTTAAGCTCGATGATGGTTTTTTTCAAGCTGCCAGCTGCCGCTGCCACAGCCTTCTTGTGTTTC
TCCTCTTGTCGCCTCCGCTTGCGCAGGCAGTAATAGACAGCGCCCAGAACCAGTACCATACCAAAGAGGC
AGCCCAGGATGGTCATGATGTAGTGGGTGGCTGTGGAGGGGCTGGGCACGGGGCCCGGTGGGCTGGGCGG
CTTGGGCAGGCAGATGGTAAGGCAGGTGTGGTTATGATGGGTGCCGGAGCTGGTAGAGACCACGCAGTAT
GTGTAGTTGGTGAGTGTGTAAAGATTGGTGAGGCGGATCTCCTCCTGAGGCTGGGTCAGCTTGGACACGG
TGAACGATTTGCTGTTATTGTACTGCTCCAGCGTGTACATGCGGTTGAACGGGCTCGGCAGCTGCACCAT
GATGGTGGCCGAATTTTGGGTCAGCTGCTTGACCTTCATGGAGGGACGGGCCTCTGTCTGAGGGACCAGC
GTAGTCAGGATCACCAGCGGCGTGGTGCCATCTCCGGAGAAGCACTCGTCATCAGCGCAGGGCATGTCAC
TAGGCTCTGGTGGAGGCGGAGGTGGCGAATGTCCCGGCTGTGACCGGCCTGGCACCGGACGGGGTGGGCC
AAGCACCTCAGCAGTGTAGGAGCCCTCTGTGCACACAGACTGAAGCTTGCTAAGGATGCTACGTTGGTGG
CCGTGGCGGCCCTGGCCCAGGAGGAAGTAGCCTGCGTAGACAGGAGGAGACTCACACTGCACCCGGTCAT
GGGTCTGTGTGGCGTTGGTGAAGGCAGCCAGCCAGCGCAGGAAACCCAGCAGCTCACAGGAGCAGTAGAA
AGGGTTGCTGTAGATCTCACACACCGAGAGCTTGGTCAGGCCTGCGAAGGTGCCGCTGCCCAGCTGCTGG
ATGCGATTCATGGAGAGATCTATGTTGACGATGTTGGGACACTCCCAGAAGGCGCTGGCCATCACCACCT
CGATGAGGTTGGCCTGTAGGTACAGGTACTCGAGCTTGCTCAGGCCCCGCAGCATGCCCTCCGTGAGGTT
GCGCAGCCGGTTGTAGCCCAGCTGCAGCACCTGGAGGTTGAACTGGCCGGAGAAGGCCCCGTCCTCGATG
TAGCCGATCTCGTTCTTGGTGAGGTTGAGGTATGTGAGGTTTCCGAAGCGGCTCAGGGAGGCGTACTGCA
CGCTGCGGATACGGTTCTCGTTAAGCCGCAGGTCCACGATGGTGTTGTTGATCTGTTGGGGGATGGCCTC
ATAGGGCGGCTGGTTCTGGCTGCAGATGGCCAACCACACGAAGCCTTTGTCACCCTCAATCAGCCAGCAG
TCACCTTGGGCCAGCCCACCCGCGTGCAGTAACGTGGCGGCTGCCACAAGTACCCACGCTGTACCCCACC
CGTGCCCAGCCATTACCGGTCCAGGCCCGGGGTTTTCTTCAACATCACCTGCTTGCTTTAGCAGAGAGAA
GTTTGTGGCGCCGGATCCTCTGTACTTGTACAGCTCGTCCATGCCGAGAGTGATCCCGGCGGCGGTCACG
AACTCCAGCAGGACCATGTGATCGCGCTTCTCGTTGGGGTCTTTGCTCAGGGCGGACTGGTAGCTCAGGT
AGTGGTTGTCGGGCAGCAGCACGGGGCCGTCGCCGATGGGGGTGTTCTGCTGGTAGTGGTCGGCGAGCTG
CACGCTGCCGTCCTCGATGTTGTGGCGGATCTTGAAGTTCACCTTGATGCCGTTCTTCTGCTTGTCGGCC
ATGATATAGACGTTGTGGCTGTTGTAGTTGTACTCCAGCTTGTGCCCCAGGATGTTGCCGTCCTCCTTGA
AGTCGATGCCCTTCAGCTCGATGCGGTTCACCAGGGTGTCGCCCTCGAACTTCACCTCGGCGCGGGTCTT
GTAGTTGCCGTCGTCCTTGAAGAAGATGGTGCGCTCCTGGACGTAGCCTTCGGGCATGGCGGACTTGAAG
AAGTCGTGCTGCTTCATGTGGTCGGGGTAGCGGGCGAAGCACTGCAGGCCGTAGCCGAAGGTGGTCACGA
GGGTGGGCCAGGGCACGGGCAGCTTGCCGGTGGTGCAGATGAACTTCAGGGTCAGCTTGCCGTAGGTGGC
ATCGCCCTCGCCCTCGCCGGACACGCTGAACTTGTGGCCGTTTACGTCGCCGTCCAGCTCGACCAGGATG
GGCACCACCCCGGTGAACAGCTCCTCGCCCTTGCTCACCATGGTGGCGGCGCGCCGCGATAACTTCGTAT
AAAGTATCCTATACGAAGTTATTTGCCTTAACCCAGAAATTATCACTGTTATTCTTTAGAATGGTGCAAA
GAATAACTTCGTATAATGTATGCTATACGAAGTTATGTTTAAACCAATCAACCTCTGGATTACAAAATTT
GTGAAAGATTGACTGGTATTCTTAACTATGTTGCTCCTTTTACGCTATGTGGATACGCTGCTTTAATGCC
TTTGTATCATGCTATTGCTTCCCGTATGGCTTTCATTTTCTCCTCCTTGTATAAATCCTGGTTGCTGTCT
CTTTATGAGGAGTTGTGGCCCGTTGTCAGGCAACGTGGCGTGGTGTGCACTGTGTTTGCTGACGCAACCC
CCACTGGTTGGGGCATTGCCACCACCTGTCAGCTCCTTTCCGGGACTTTCGCTTTCCCCCTCCCTATTGC
CACGGCGGAACTCATCGCCGCCTGCCTTGCCCGCTGCTGGACAGGGGCTCGGCTGTTGGGCACTGACAAT
TCCGTGGTGTTGTCGGGGAAGCTGACGTCCTTTCCATGGCTGCTCGCCTGTGTTGCCACCTGGATTCTGC
GCGGGACGTCCTTCTGCTACGTCCCTTCGGCCCTCAATCCAGCGGACCTTCCTTCCCGCGGCCTGCTGCC
GGCTCTGCGGCCTCTTCCGCGTCTTCGCCTTCGCCCTCAGACGAGTCGGATCTCCCTTTGGGCCGCCTCC
CCGCCTGGAATTCGAGCTCGAGCTTGTTAACATCGATAAAATAAAAGATTTTATTTAGTCTCCAGAAAAA
GGGGGGAATGAAAGACCCCACCTGTAGGTTTGGCAAGCTAGCTTAAGTAACGCCATTTTGCAAGGCATGG
AAAAATACATAACTGAGAATAGAGAAGTTCAGATCAAGGTCAGGAACAGATGGAACAGCTGAATATGGGC
CAAACAGGATATCTGTGGTAAGCAGTTCCTGCCCCGGCTCAGGGCCAAGAACAGATGGAACAGCTGAATA
TGGGCCAAACAGGATATCTGTGGTAAGCAGTTCCTGCCCCGGCTCAGGGCCAAGAACAGATGGTCCCCAG
ATGCGGTCCAGCCCTCAGCAGTTTCTAGAGAACCATCAGATGTTTCCAGGGTGCCCCAAGGACCTGAAAT
GACCCTGTGCCTTATTTGAACTAACCAATCAGTTCGCTTCTCGCTTCTGTTCGCGCGCTTCTGCTCCCCG
AGCTCAATAAAAGAGCCCACAACCCCTCACTCGGGGCGCCAGTCCTCCGATTGACTGAGTCGCCCGGGTA
CCCGTGTATCCAATAAACCCTCTTGCAGTTGCATCCGACTTGTGGTCTCGCTGTTCCTTGGGAGGGTCTC
CTCTGAGTGATTGACTACCCGTCAGCGGGGGTCTTTCACATGCAGCATGTATCAAAATTAATTTGGTTTT
TTTTCTTAAGTATTTACATTAAATGGCCATAGTTGCATTAATGAATCGGCCAACGCGCGGGGAGAGGCGG
TTTGCGTATTGGGCGCTCTTCCGCTTCCTCGCTCACTGACTCGCTGCGCTCGGTCGTTCGGCTGCGGCGA
GCGGTATCAGCTCACTCAAAGGCGGTAATACGGTTATCCACAGAATCAGGGGATAACGCAGGAAAGAACA
TGTGAGCAAAAGGCCAGCAAAAGGCCAGGAACCGTAAAAAGGCCGCGTTGCTGGCGTTTTTCCATAGGCT
CCGCCCCCCTGACGAGCATCACAAAAATCGACGCTCAAGTCAGAGGTGGCGAAACCCGACAGGACTATAA
AGATACCAGGCGTTTCCCCCTGGAAGCTCCCTCGTGCGCTCTCCTGTTCCGACCCTGCCGCTTACCGGAT
ACCTGTCCGCCTTTCTCCCTTCGGGAAGCGTGGCGCTTTCTCATAGCTCACGCTGTAGGTATCTCAGTTC
GGTGTAGGTCGTTCGCTCCAAGCTGGGCTGTGTGCACGAACCCCCCGTTCAGCCCGACCGCTGCGCCTTA
TCCGGTAACTATCGTCTTGAGTCCAACCCGGTAAGACACGACTTATCGCCACTGGCAGCAGCCACTGGTA
ACAGGATTAGCAGAGCGAGGTATGTAGGCGGTGCTACAGAGTTCTTGAAGTGGTGGCCTAACTACGGCTA
CACTAGAAGAACAGTATTTGGTATCTGCGCTCTGCTGAAGCCAGTTACCTTCGGAAAAAGAGTTGGTAGC
TCTTGATCCGGCAAACAAACCACCGCTGGTAGCGGTGGTTTTTTTGTTTGCAAGCAGCAGATTACGCGCA
GAAAAAAAGGATCTCAAGAAGATCCTTTGATCTTTTCTACGGGGTCTGACGCTCAGTGGAACGAAAACTC
ACGTTAAGGGATTTTGGTCATGAGATTATCAAAAAGGATCTTCACCTAGATCCTTTTGCGGCCGCAAATC
AATCTAAAGTATATATGAGTAAACTTGGTCTGACAGTTACCAATGCTTAATCAGTGAGGCACCTATCTCA
GCGATCTGTCTATTTCGTTCATCCATAGTTGCCTGACTCCCCGTCGTGTAGATAACTACGATACGGGAGG
GCTTACCATCTGGCCCCAGTGCTGCAATGATACCGCGAGACCCACGCTCACCGGCTCCAGATTTATCAGC
AATAAACCAGCCAGCCGGAAGGGCCGAGCGCAGAAGTGGTCCTGCAACTTTATCCGCCTCCATCCAGTCT
ATTAATTGTTGCCGGGAAGCTAGAGTAAGTAGTTCGCCAGTTAATAGTTTGCGCAACGTTGTTGCCATTG
CTACAGGCATCGTGGTGTCACGCTCGTCGTTTGGTATGGCTTCATTCAGCTCCGGTTCCCAACGATCAAG
GCGAGTTACATGATCCCCCATGTTGTGCAAAAAAGCGGTTAGCTCCTTCGGTCCTCCGATCGTTGTCAGA
AGTAAGTTGGCCGCAGTGTTATCACTCATGGTTATGGCAGCACTGCATAATTCTCTTACTGTCATGCCAT
CCGTAAGATGCTTTTCTGTGACTGGTGAGTACTCAACCAAGTCATTCTGAGAATAGTGTATGCGGCGACC
GAGTTGCTCTTGCCCGGCGTCAATACGGGATAATACCGCGCCACATAGCAGAACTTTAAAAGTGCTCATC
ATTGGAAAACGTTCTTCGGGGCGAAAACTCTCAAGGATCTTACCGCTGTTGAGATCCAGTTCGATGTAAC
CCACTCGTGCACCCAACTGATCTTCAGCATCTTTTACTTTCACCAGCGTTTCTGGGTGAGCAAAAACAGG
AAGGCAAAATGCCGCAAAAAAGGGAATAAGGGCGACACGGAAATGTTGAATACTCATACTCTTCCTTTTT
CAATGATCCGGCCATTAGCCATATTATTCATTGGTTATATAGCATAAA
Features (pLannotate 1.2.2; 20 found; start..end, strand, type, name):
     91..470     +  enhancer       CMV enhancer: human cytomegalovirus immediate early enhancer
    471..674     +  promoter       CMV promoter: human cytomegalovirus (CMV) immediate early promoter
    675..850     +  LTR            5' LTR (truncated): truncated long terminal repeat from Moloney murine sarcoma virus
    972..1246    +  misc_feature   MESV Ψ (fragment): packaging signal of murine embryonic stem cell virus
   1313..1729    +  CDS            gag (truncated): truncated Moloney murine leukemia virus (MMLV) gag gene lacking the start codon
   2091..2124    +  protein_bind   lox2272: Cre-mediated recombination occurs in the 8-bp core sequence (GGATACTT). lox2272 sites are compatible with each other, but incompatible with loxP or loxN sites (Lee and Saito, 1988). Cre recombinase
   2125..2174    -  intron         β-globin intron (fragment): internally truncated intron from human β-globin
   2175..2208    +  protein_bind   loxP: Cre-mediated recombination occurs in the 8-bp core sequence (GCATACAT). Cre recombinase
   2220..4703    -  CDS            Elfn1: ELFN1_MOUSE - Also known as Ppp1r28. Experimental evidence at transcript level: Swiss-Prot protein existence level 2. Postsynaptic protein that regulates circuit dynamics in the central nervous system by modulating the temporal dynamics of interneuron recruitment. Specifically present in excitatory synapses onto oriens-lacunosum molecular (OLM) interneurons and acts as a regulator of presynaptic release probability to direct the formation of highly facilitating pyramidal-OLM synapses. Inhibits phosphatase activity of protein phosphatase 1 (PP1) complexes. From Mus musculus (Mouse).
   4785..5501    -  CDS            EYFP: EYFP is a basic (constitutively fluorescent) green/yellow fluorescent protein published in 1996, derived from Aequorea victoria. It is reported to be a very rapidly-maturing weak dimer with high acid sensitivity.
   5519..5552    -  protein_bind   lox2272: Cre-mediated recombination occurs in the 8-bp core sequence (GGATACTT). lox2272 sites are compatible with each other, but incompatible with loxP or loxN sites (Lee and Saito, 1988). Cre recombinase
   5553..5602    -  intron         β-globin intron (fragment): internally truncated intron from human β-globin
   5603..5636    -  protein_bind   loxP: Cre-mediated recombination occurs in the 8-bp core sequence (GCATACAT). Cre recombinase
   5646..6234    +  misc_feature   WPRE: woodchuck hepatitis virus posttranscriptional regulatory element
   6307..6428    +  LTR            3' LTR (ΔU3) (fragment): self-inactivating 3' long terminal repeat (LTR) from Moloney murine leukemia virus
   6429..6898    +  LTR            LTR: long terminal repeat from Moloney murine leukemia virus
   6964..7016    -  CDS            lacI (fragment): lac repressor; lacI; The lac repressor binds to the lac operator to inhibit transcription in E. coli. This inhibition can be relieved by adding lactose or isopropyl-β-D-thiogalactopyranoside (IPTG).
   7199..7787    -  rep_origin     ori: high-copy-number ColE1/pMB1/pBR322/pUC origin of replication
   7947..8807    -  CDS            AmpR: β-lactamase; bla; confers resistance to ampicillin, carbenicillin, and related antibiotics
   8808..8824    -  promoter       AmpR promoter (fragment): bla
