[The description below was written by a language model from this plasmid's Addgene catalogue record and pLannotate feature annotations shown in this document.]
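Description:
RV-Syn-Dio-yfp_2a_elfn1 is a gammaretroviral (Moloney murine leukemia virus-type) transfer vector built on the RV-Syn backbone for Cre-dependent expression of EYFP and mouse Elfn1 in neurons. It is propagated in E. coli as a high-copy plasmid through a ColE1/pUC-type origin and selected with ampicillin via the β-lactamase gene. Upstream of the viral genome, a CMV enhancer/promoter is fused to a truncated 5' LTR, an arrangement that drives transcription of the genomic RNA in packaging cells. A packaging signal and a truncated gag fragment lacking its start codon follow and support encapsidation. The 3' end carries a ΔU3-annotated LTR fragment adjacent to a further MMLV LTR annotation, suggesting a self-inactivating design, and a WPRE sits just upstream to enhance transcript stability and expression.

The payload is a double-floxed inverted open reading frame (DIO) cassette. The EYFP and Elfn1 coding sequences lie in antisense orientation, flanked on each side by a lox2272/loxP pair, with the two pairs in opposing orientation. Cre recombinase inverts the cassette and then excises one site of each pair, locking it in the sense orientation so that it can be transcribed. According to the catalogue, the internal promoter is Syn (synapsin) and the two proteins are linked by a P2A self-cleaving peptide. Neither element was picked up in the automated feature table, although unannotated gaps exist upstream of the first lox site and between EYFP and Elfn1. Elfn1 is a postsynaptic protein that regulates presynaptic release probability at excitatory synapses onto certain interneurons. The vector is therefore suited to fluorescently marked Elfn1 expression in Cre-defined neuronal populations following retroviral infection.
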