Addgene plasmid #98177: RV-Syn-Dio-yfp_2a_elfn1
Purpose: Retroviral vector encoding Cre-dependent expression of EYFP-P2A-elfn1
Depositing lab: Oscar Marin. Depositing organization: King's College London.
Backbone
  Vector backbone: RV-Syn
  Vector type: Retroviral
Growth in bacteria
  Bacterial resistance: Ampicillin, 100 μg/mL
  Growth temperature: 37°C
  Growth strain: NEB Stable
  Copy number: High Copy
Gene/Insert
  Gene/Insert name: Elfn1
  Species: M. musculus (mouse)
  Insert size (bp): 3299
  Entrez Gene: Elfn1 (a.k.a. AI197272, A930017N06Rik)
  Promoter: Syn
  Cloning method: Restriction Enzyme; 5′ cloning site PacI (not destroyed); 3′ cloning site AscI (not destroyed)
Terms and licenses: Academic/Nonprofit Terms; Industry Terms: Not Available to Industry
How to cite: RV-Syn-Dio-yfp_2a_elfn1 was a gift from Oscar Marin (Addgene plasmid # 98177 ; http://n2t.net/addgene:98177 ; RRID:Addgene_98177)
